>Addgene plasmid #14171 | pAG416GAL-ccdB-ECFP | depositor full sequence | sequence record 7834 | Author sequence
GACGAAAGGGCCTCGTGATACGCCTATTTTTATAGGTTAATGTCATGATAATAATGGTTTCTTAGGACGG
ATCGCTTGCCTGTAACTTACACGCGCCTCGTATCTTTTAATGATGGAATAATTTGGGAATTTACTCTGTG
TTTATTTATTTTTATGTTTTGTATTTGGATTTTAGAAAGTAAATAAAGAAGGTAGAAGAGTTACGGAATG
AAGAAAAAAAAATAAACAAAGGTTTAAAAAATTTCAACAAAAAGCGTACTTTACATATATATTTATTAGA
CAAGAAAAGCAGATTAAATAGATATACATTCGATTAACGATAAGTAAAATGTAAAATCACAGGATTTTCG
TGTGTGGTCTTCTACACAGACAAGATGAAACAATTCGGCATTAATACCTGAGAGCAGGAAGAGCAAGATA
AAAGGTAGTATTTGTTGGCGATCCCCCTAGAGTCTTTTACATCTTCGGAAAACAAAAACTATTTTTTCTT
TAATTTCTTTTTTTACTTTCTATTTTTAATTTATATATTTATATTAAAAAATTTAAATTATAATTATTTT
TATAGCACGTGATGAAAAGGACCCAGGTGGCACTTTTCGGGGAAATGTGCGCGGAACCCCTATTTGTTTA
TTTTTCTAAATACATTCAAATATGTATCCGCTCATGAGACAATAACCCTGATAAATGCTTCAATAATATT
GAAAAAGGAAGAGTATGAGTATTCAACATTTCCGTGTCGCCCTTATTCCCTTTTTTGCGGCATTTTGCCT
TCCTGTTTTTGCTCACCCAGAAACGCTGGTGAAAGTAAAAGATGCTGAAGATCAGTTGGGTGCACGAGTG
GGTTACATCGAACTGGATCTCAACAGCGGTAAGATCCTTGAGAGTTTTCGCCCCGAAGAACGTTTTCCAA
TGATGAGCACTTTTAAAGTTCTGCTATGTGGCGCGGTATTATCCCGTATTGACGCCGGGCAAGAGCAACT
CGGTCGCCGCATACACTATTCTCAGAATGACTTGGTTGAGTACTCACCAGTCACAGAAAAGCATCTTACG
GATGGCATGACAGTAAGAGAATTATGCAGTGCTGCCATAACCATGAGTGATAACACTGCGGCCAACTTAC
TTCTGACAACGATCGGAGGACCGAAGGAGCTAACCGCTTTTTTGCACAACATGGGGGATCATGTAACTCG
CCTTGATCGTTGGGAACCGGAGCTGAATGAAGCCATACCAAACGACGAGCGTGACACCACGATGCCTGTA
GCAATGGCAACAACGTTGCGCAAACTATTAACTGGCGAACTACTTACTCTAGCTTCCCGGCAACAATTAA
TAGACTGGATGGAGGCGGATAAAGTTGCAGGACCACTTCTGCGCTCGGCCCTTCCGGCTGGCTGGTTTAT
TGCTGATAAATCTGGAGCCGGTGAGCGTGGGTCTCGCGGTATCATTGCAGCACTGGGGCCAGATGGTAAG
CCCTCCCGTATCGTAGTTATCTACACGACGGGGAGTCAGGCAACTATGGATGAACGAAATAGACAGATCG
CTGAGATAGGTGCCTCACTGATTAAGCATTGGTAACTGTCAGACCAAGTTTACTCATATATACTTTAGAT
TGATTTAAAACTTCATTTTTAATTTAAAAGGATCTAGGTGAAGATCCTTTTTGATAATCTCATGACCAAA
ATCCCTTAACGTGAGTTTTCGTTCCACTGAGCGTCAGACCCCGTAGAAAAGATCAAAGGATCTTCTTGAG
ATCCTTTTTTTCTGCGCGTAATCTGCTGCTTGCAAACAAAAAAACCACCGCTACCAGCGGTGGTTTGTTT
GCCGGATCAAGAGCTACCAACTCTTTTTCCGAAGGTAACTGGCTTCAGCAGAGCGCAGATACCAAATACT
GTCCTTCTAGTGTAGCCGTAGTTAGGCCACCACTTCAAGAACTCTGTAGCACCGCCTACATACCTCGCTC
TGCTAATCCTGTTACCAGTGGCTGCTGCCAGTGGCGATAAGTCGTGTCTTACCGGGTTGGACTCAAGACG
ATAGTTACCGGATAAGGCGCAGCGGTCGGGCTGAACGGGGGGTTCGTGCACACAGCCCAGCTTGGAGCGA
ACGACCTACACCGAACTGAGATACCTACAGCGTGAGCTATGAGAAAGCGCCACGCTTCCCGAAGGGAGAA
AGGCGGACAGGTATCCGGTAAGCGGCAGGGTCGGAACAGGAGAGCGCACGAGGGAGCTTCCAGGGGGAAA
CGCCTGGTATCTTTATAGTCCTGTCGGGTTTCGCCACCTCTGACTTGAGCGTCGATTTTTGTGATGCTCG
TCAGGGGGGCGGAGCCTATGGAAAAACGCCAGCAACGCGGCCTTTTTACGGTTCCTGGCCTTTTGCTGGC
CTTTTGCTCACATGTTCTTTCCTGCGTTATCCCCTGATTCTGTGGATAACCGTATTACCGCCTTTGAGTG
AGCTGATACCGCTCGCCGCAGCCGAACGACCGAGCGCAGCGAGTCAGTGAGCGAGGAAGCGGAAGAGCGC
CCAATACGCAAACCGCCTCTCCCCGCGCGTTGGCCGATTCATTAATGCAGCTGGCACGACAGGTTTCCCG
ACTGGAAAGCGGGCAGTGAGCGCAACGCAATTAATGTGAGTTACCTCACTCATTAGGCACCCCAGGCTTT
ACACTTTATGCTTCCGGCTCCTATGTTGTGTGGAATTGTGAGCGGATAACAATTTCACACAGGAAACAGC
TATGACCATGATTACGCCAAGCGCGCAATTAACCCTCACTAAAGGGAACAAAAGCTGGAGCTCTAGTACG
GATTAGAAGCCGCCGAGCGGGCGACAGCCCTCCGACGGAAGACTCTCCTCCGTGCGTCCTCGTCTTCACC
GGTCGCGTTCCTGAAACGCAGATGTGCCTCGCGCCGCACTGCTCCGAACAATAAAGATTCTACAATACTA
GCTTTTATGGTTATGAAGAGGAAAAATTGGCAGTAACCTGGCCCCACAAACCTTCAAATTAACGAATCAA
ATTAACAACCATAGGATGATAATGCGATTAGTTTTTTAGCCTTATTTCTGGGGTAATTAATCAGCGAAGC
GATGATTTTTGATCTATTAACAGATATATAAATGGAAAAGCTGCATAACCACTTTAACTAATACTTTCAA
CATTTTCAGTTTGTATTACTTCTTATTCAAATGTCATAAAAGTATCAACAAAAAATTGTTAATATACCTC
TATACTTTAACGTCAAGGAGAAAAAACCCCGGATTCTAGAACTAGTGGATCCCCCATCACAAGTTTGTAC
AAAAAAGCTGAACGAGAAACGTAAAATGATATAAATATCAATATATTAAATTAGATTTTGCATAAAAAAC
AGACTACATAATACTGTAAAACACAACATATCCAGTCACTATGGCGGCCGCATTAGGCACCCCAGGCTTT
ACACTTTATGCTTCCGGCTCGTATAATGTGTGGATTTTGAGTTAGGATCCGTCGAGATTTTCAGGAGCTA
AGGAAGCTAAAATGGAGAAAAAAATCACTGGATATACCACCGTTGATATATCCCAATGGCATCGTAAAGA
ACATTTTGAGGCATTTCAGTCAGTTGCTCAATGTACCTATAACCAGACCGTTCAGCTGGATATTACGGCC
TTTTTAAAGACCGTAAAGAAAAATAAGCACAAGTTTTATCCGGCCTTTATTCACATTCTTGCCCGCCTGA
TGAATGCTCATCCGGAATTCCGTATGGCAATGAAAGACGGTGAGCTGGTGATATGGGATAGTGTTCACCC
TTGTTACACCGTTTTCCATGAGCAAACTGAAACGTTTTCATCGCTCTGGAGTGAATACCACGACGATTTC
CGGCAGTTTCTACACATATATTCGCAAGATGTGGCGTGTTACGGTGAAAACCTGGCCTATTTCCCTAAAG
GGTTTATTGAGAATATGTTTTTCGTCTCAGCCAATCCCTGGGTGAGTTTCACCAGTTTTGATTTAAACGT
GGCCAATATGGACAACTTCTTCGCCCCCGTTTTCACCATGGGCAAATATTATACGCAAGGCGACAAGGTG
CTGATGCCGCTGGCGATTCAGGTTCATCATGCCGTCTGTGATGGCTTCCATGTCGGCAGAATGCTTAATG
AATTACAACAGTACTGCGATGAGTGGCAGGGCGGGGCGTAAACGCCGCGTGGATCCGGCTTACTAAAAGC
CAGATAACAGTATGCGTATTTGCGCGCTGATTTTTGCGGTATAAGAATATATACTGATATGTATACCCGA
AGTATGTCAAAAAGAGGTATGCTATGAAGCAGCGTATTACAGTGACAGTTGACAGCGACAGCTATCAGTT
GCTCAAGGCATATATGATGTCAATATCTCCGGTCTGGTAAGCACAACCATGCAGAATGAAGCCCGTCGTC
TGCGTGCCGAACGCTGGAAAGCGGAAAATCAGGAAGGGATGGCTGAGGTCGCCCGGTTTATTGAAATGAA
CGGCTCTTTTGCTGACGAGAACAGGGGCTGGTGAAATGCAGTTTAAGGTTTACACCTATAAAAGAGAGAG
CCGTTATCGTCTGTTTGTGGATGTACAGAGTGATATTATTGACACGCCCGGGCGACGGATGGTGATCCCC
CTGGCCAGTGCACGTCTGCTGTCAGATAAAGTCTCCCGTGAACTTTACCCGGTGGTGCATATCGGGGATG
AAAGCTGGCGCATGATGACCACCGATATGGCCAGTGTGCCGGTCTCCGTTATCGGGGAAGAAGTGGCTGA
TCTCAGCCACCGCGAAAATGACATCAAAAACGCCATTAACCTGATGTTCTGGGGAATATAAATGTCAGGC
TCCCTTATACACAGCCAGTCTGCAGGTCGACCATAGTGACTGGATATGTTGTGTTTTACAGTATTATGTA
GTCTGTTTTTTATGCAAAATCTAATTTAATATATTGATATTTATATCATTTTACGTTTCTCGTTCAGCTT
TCTTGTACAAAGTGGTGATGGGCTGCAGGAATTCGATATCAAGCTTAATGGTGAGCAAGGGCGAGGAGCT
GTTCACCGGGGTGGTGCCCATCCTGGTCGAGCTGGACGGCGACGTAAACGGCCACAAGTTCAGCGTGTCC
GGCGAGGGCGAGGGCGATGCCACCTACGGCAAGCTGACCCTGAAGTTCATCTGCACCACCGGCAAGCTGC
CCGTGCCCTGGCCCACCCTCGTGACCACCCTGACCTGGGGCGTGCAGTGCTTCAGCCGCTACCCCGACCA
CATGAAGCAGCACGACTTCTTCAAGTCCGCCATGCCCGAAGGCTACGTCCAGGAGCGCACCATCTTCTTC
AAGGACGACGGCAACTACAAGACCCGCGCCGAGGTGAAGTTCGAGGGCGACACCCTGGTGAACCGCATCG
AGCTGAAGGGCATCGACTTCAAGGAGGACGGCAACATCCTGGGGCACAAGCTGGAGTACAACTACATCAG
CCACAACGTCTATATCACCGCCGACAAGCAGAAGAACGGCATCAAGGCCAACTTCAAGATCCGCCACAAC
ATCGAGGACGGCAGCGTGCAGCTCGCCGACCACTACCAGCAGAACACCCCCATCGGCGACGGCCCCGTGC
TGCTGCCCGACAACCACTACCTGAGCACCCAGTCCGCCCTGAGCAAAGACCCCAACGAGAAGCGCGATCA
CATGGTCCTGCTGGAGTTCGTGACCGCCGCCGGGATCACTCTCGGCATGGACGAGCTGTACAAGCTGTAC
AAGTAACTCGAGTCATGTAATTAGTTATGTCACGCTTACATTCACGCCCTCCCCCCACATCCGCTCTAAC
CGAAAAGGAAGGAGTTAGACAACCTGAAGTCTAGGTCCCTATTTATTTTTTTATAGTTATGTTAGTATTA
AGAACGTTATTTATATTTCAAATTTTTCTTTTTTTTCTGTACAGACGCGTGTACGCATGTAACATTATAC
TGAAAACCTTGCTTGAGAAGGTTTTGGGACGCTCGAAGGCTTTAATTTGCGGCCGGTACCCAATTCGCCC
TATAGTGAGTCGTATTACGCGCGCTCACTGGCCGTCGTTTTACAACGTCGTGACTGGGAAAACCCTGGCG
TTACCCAACTTAATCGCCTTGCAGCACATCCCCCTTTCGCCAGCTGGCGTAATAGCGAAGAGGCCCGCAC
CGATCGCCCTTCCCAACAGTTGCGCAGCCTGAATGGCGAATGGCGCG
[124 nt withheld, positions 6208-6331]
C
[91 nt withheld, positions 6333-6423]
A
[49 nt withheld, positions 6425-6473]
CCTTTGACGTTGGAGTCCACGTTCTTT
[37 nt withheld, positions 6501-6537]
ACCCTATCTCGGTCTATTCTTTTGATTTATAAGGGATTTTGCCGATTTCGGCCTATTGGTTAAAAAATGA
GCTGATTTAACAAAAATTTAACGCGAATTTTAACAAAATATTAACGTTTACAATTTCCTGATGCGGTATT
TTCTCCTTACGCATCTGTGCGGTATTTCACACCGCATAGGGTAATAACTGATATAATTAAATTGAAGCTC
TAATTTGTGAGTTTAGTATACATGCATTTACTTATAATACAGTTTTTTAGTTTTGCTGGCCGCATCTTCT
CAAATATGCTTCCCAGCCTGCTTTTCTGTAACGTTCACCCTCTACCTTAGCATCCCTTCCCTTTGCAAAT
AGTCCTCTTCCAACAATAATAATGTCAGATCCTGTAGAGACCACATCATCCACGGTTCTATACTGTTGAC
CCAATGCGTCTCCCTTGTCATCTAAACCCACACCGGGTGTCATAATCAACCAATCGTAACCTTCATCTCT
TCCACCCATGTCTCTTTGAGCAATAAAGCCGATAACAAAATCTTTGTCGCTCTTCGCAATGTCAACAGTA
CCCTTAGTATATTCTCCAGTAGATAGGGAGCCCTTGCATGACAATTCTGCTAACATCAAAAGGCCTCTAG
GTTCCTTTGTTACTTCTTCTGCCGCCTGCTTCAAACCGCTAACAATACCTGGGCCCACCACACCGTGTGC
ATTCGTAATGTCTGCCCATTCTGCTATTCTGTATACACCCGCAGAGTACTGCAATTTGACTGTATTACCA
ATGTCAGCAAATTTTCTGTCTTCGAAGAGTAAAAAATTGTACTTGGCGGATAATGCCTTTAGCGGCTTAA
CTGTGCCCTCCATGGAAAAATCAGTCAAGATATCCACATGTGTTTTTAGTAAACAAATTTTGGGACCTAA
TGCTTCAACTAACTCCAGTAATTCCTTGGTGGTACGAACATCCAATGAAGCACACAAGTTTGTTTGCTTT
TCGTGCATGATATTAAATAGCTTGGCAGCAACAGGACTAGGATGAGTAGCAGCACGTTCCTTATATGTAG
CTTTCGACATGATTTATCTTCGTTTCCTGCAGGTTTTTGTTCTGTGCAGTTGGGTTAAGAATACTGGGCA
ATTTCATGTTTCTTCAACACTACATATGCGTATATATACCAATCTAAGTCTGTGCTCCTTCCTTCGTTCT
TCCTTCTGTTCGGAGATTACCGAATCAAAAAAATTTCAAAGAAACCGAAATCAAAAAAAAGAATAAAAAA
AAAATGATGAATTGAATTGAAAAGCTGTGGTATGGTGCACTCTCAGTACAATCTGCTCTGATGCCGCATA
GTTAAGCCAGCCCCGACACCCGCCAACACCCGCTGACGCGCCCTGACGGGCTTGTCTGCTCCCGGCATCC
GCTTACAGACAAGCTGTGACCGTCTCCGGGAGCTGCATGTGTCAGAGGTTTTCACCGTCATCACCGAAAC
GCGCGA
Features (pLannotate 1.2.2; 29 found; start..end, strand, type, name):
     70..573     -  misc_feature   CEN/ARS: S. cerevisiae CEN6 centromere fused to an autonomously replicating sequence
    610..714     +  promoter       AmpR promoter: bla
    715..1575    +  CDS            AmpR: β-lactamase; bla; confers resistance to ampicillin, carbenicillin, and related antibiotics
   1746..2334    +  rep_origin     ori: high-copy-number ColE1/pMB1/pBR322/pUC origin of replication
   2517..2609    +  CDS            lacI (fragment): lac repressor; lacI; The lac repressor binds to the lac operator to inhibit transcription in E. coli. This inhibition can be relieved by adding lactose or isopropyl-β-D-thiogalactopyranoside (IPTG).
   2622..2643    +  protein_bind   CAP binding site: CAP binding activates transcription in the presence of cAMP. E. coli catabolite activator protein
   2658..2688    +  promoter       lac promoter: promoter for the E. coli lac operon
   2696..2712    +  protein_bind   lac operator: The lac repressor binds to the lac operator to inhibit transcription in E. coli. This inhibition can be relieved by adding lactose or isopropyl-β-D-thiogalactopyranoside (IPTG). lac repressor encoded by lacI
   2757..2775    +  promoter       T3 promoter: promoter for bacteriophage T3 RNA polymerase
   2799..3240    +  promoter       GAL1 promoter: S. cerevisiae GAL1; inducible promoter, regulated by Gal4
   3255..3275    +  misc_feature   MCS (fragment): pBluescript multiple cloning site
   3279..3403    +  protein_bind   attR1: mutant version of attR; recombination site for the Gateway® LR reaction LR Clonase™
   3428..3458    +  promoter       lac UV5 promoter: E. coli lac promoter with an "up" mutation
   3482..3511    +  promoter       cat promoter (fragment): promoter of the E. coli cat gene encoding chloramphenicol acetyltransferase
   3512..4171    +  CDS            CmR: chloramphenicol acetyltransferase; cat; confers resistance to chloramphenicol
   4353..4511    +  CDS            ccdA (fragment): CCDA_ECO57 - Also known as H, letA. Experimental evidence at protein level: Swiss-Prot protein existence level 1. Antitoxin component of a type II toxin-antitoxin (TA) system which inhibits the post-segregational killing (PSK) of plasmid-free cells, also referred to as a plasmid addiction system. Binds to and blocks the activity of CcdB; will also remove bound CcdB protein from the CcdB-GyrA complex by forming a CcdA-CcdB complex, a process termed rejuvenation. Functions as a transcriptional corepressor for the ccdAB operon, repression also requires CcdB (By similarity). From Escherichia coli
   4516..4818    +  CDS            ccdB: CCDB_ECOLI - Also known as G, letB, letD. Experimental evidence at protein level: Swiss-Prot protein existence level 1. Toxic component of a type II toxin-antitoxin (TA) system, functioning in plasmid maintainence. Responsible for the post- segregational killing (PSK) of plasmid-free cells, also referred to as a plasmid addiction system. Half-life of over 2 hours. Cell killing by CcdB is accompanied by filamentation, defects in chromosome and plasmid segregation, defects in cell division, formation of anucleate cells, decreased DNA synthesis and plasmid loss. Interferes with the activity of DN
   4862..4986    -  protein_bind   attR2: mutant version of attR; recombination site for the Gateway® LR reaction LR Clonase™
   4990..5017    +  misc_feature   MCS (fragment): pBluescript multiple cloning site
   5018..5734    +  CDS            ECFP: ECFP is a basic (constitutively fluorescent) cyan fluorescent protein published in 1996, derived from Aequorea victoria. It has low acid sensitivity.
   5753..6000    +  terminator     CYC1 terminator: S. cerevisiae CYC1; transcription terminator for CYC1
   6019..6037    -  promoter       T7 promoter: promoter for bacteriophage T7 RNA polymerase
   6045..6200    +  CDS            lacZα (fragment): LacZα fragment of β-galactosidase; lacZ fragment
   6208..6663    +  rep_origin     f1 ori (sequence partly withheld): f1 bacteriophage origin of replication; arrow indicates direction of (+) strand synthesis
   6664..6715    -  misc_feature   bom (fragment): basis of mobility region from pBR322
   6794..7597    -  CDS            URA3: orotidine-5'-phosphate decarboxylase, required for uracil biosynthesis; S. cerevisiae URA3; yeast auxotrophic marker, counterselectable with 5-fluoroorotic acid (5-FOA)
   7598..7813    -  promoter       URA3 promoter: S. cerevisiae URA3
   7828..7877    -  misc_feature   bom (fragment): basis of mobility region from pBR322
   7979..1       -  CDS            rop (fragment) (across the origin): Rop protein, which maintains plasmids at low copy number; rop
