[The description below was written by a language model from this plasmid's Addgene catalogue record and pLannotate feature annotations shown in this document.]
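Description:
pAG416GAL-ccdB-ECFP is an empty Gateway destination vector for galactose-inducible protein expression in Saccharomyces cerevisiae, built on the pRS416 backbone. It is a centromeric shuttle plasmid: a CEN6/ARS element provides stable, low-copy maintenance in yeast, and the URA3 marker with its own promoter allows selection in uracil auxotrophs and counterselection with 5-FOA. In E. coli it replicates from a high-copy ColE1/pUC-type origin and carries the β-lactamase gene for ampicillin resistance. An f1 origin and remnants of the pBluescript-derived lacZα/MCS region, including flanking T3 and T7 promoters, are also present.

The expression unit consists of the Gal4-regulated GAL1 promoter, a Gateway cassette, an ECFP coding sequence and the CYC1 terminator. The cassette is bounded by attR1 and attR2 and contains a chloramphenicol acetyltransferase gene plus the ccdB toxin gene, so the unrecombined vector must be propagated in a ccdB-tolerant bacterial strain and can be selected with both chloramphenicol and ampicillin. In an LR reaction with an entry clone, the gene of interest replaces the CmR/ccdB segment. ccdB then counterselects against unreacted vector in standard E. coli strains. Because ECFP sits immediately downstream of attR2, an inserted open reading frame lacking a stop codon and in the appropriate frame is expressed as a C-terminal cyan fluorescent fusion.

No insert is recorded. The plasmid belongs to a suite of yeast Gateway vectors designed for high-throughput genetic analysis, and is suited to inducible expression and localization studies of tagged proteins. The depositor notes that the supplied full sequence is a reference and may not match the physical plasmid exactly.
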