Addgene plasmid #14171: pAG416GAL-ccdB-ECFP
Purpose: (Empty Backbone)
Depositing lab: Susan Lindquist. Depositing organization: Whitehead Institute for Biomedical Research. Publication: A suite of Gateway cloning vectors for high-throughput genetic analysis in Saccharomyces cerevisiae. Alberti S, Gitler AD, Lindquist S. Yeast. 2007 Oct . 24(10):913-9. 10.1002/yea.1502 PubMed 17583893.
Backbone
  Vector backbone: pRS416
  Vector type: Yeast Expression ; Gateway Destination
  Selectable markers: URA3
Growth in bacteria
  Bacterial resistance: Chloramphenicol and Ampicillin, 25 & 100 μg/mL
  Growth temperature: 37°C
  Growth strain: ccdB Survival
  Growth instructions: DB3.1, ccdB Survival
  Copy number: Unknown
Gene/Insert
  Gene/Insert name: None
  Tag / fusion protein: ECFP (C terminal on backbone)
  Cloning method: Gateway Cloning
  Sequencing primers: 5′ GAL1
Terms and licenses: Academic/Nonprofit Terms; Industry Terms: Not Available to Industry
Depositor comments: Type of plasmid: CEN. This plasmid contains the Gateway technology from Invitrogen; Invitrogen requires purchasing of Gateway Clonase for carrying out the Gateway recombinational cloning reaction http://www.invitrogen.com Please note that the full plasmid sequence is provided as a reference only, and may not match the exact sequence of the plasmid.
How to cite: pAG416GAL-ccdB-ECFP was a gift from Susan Lindquist (Addgene plasmid # 14171 ; http://n2t.net/addgene:14171 ; RRID:Addgene_14171)
