>Addgene plasmid #14171 | pAG416GAL-ccdB-ECFP | addgene partial sequence | sequence record 20478 | 14171 with pRS_marker
TCATTCATCATTTTTTTTTTATTCTTTTTTTTGATTTCGGTTTCCTTGAAATTTTTTTGATTCGGTAATC
TCCGAACAGAAGGAAGAACGAAGGAAGGAGCACAGACTTAGATTGGTATATATACGCATATGTAGTGTTG
AAGAAACATGAAATTGCCCAGTATTCTTAACCCAACTGCACAGAACAAAAACCTGCAGGAAACGAAGATA
AATCATGTCGAAAGCTACATATAAGGAACGTGCTGCTACTCATCCTAGTCCTGTTGCTGCCAAGCTATTT
AATATCATGCACGAAAAGCAAACAAACTTGTGTGCTTCATTGGATGTTCGTACCACCAAGGAATTACTGG
AGTTAGTTGAAGCATTAGGTCCCAAAATTTGTTTACTAAAAACACATGTGGATATCTTGACTGATTTTTC
CATGGAGGGCACAGTTAAGCCGCTAAAGGCATTATCCGCCAAGTACAATTTTTTACTCTTCGAAGACAGA
AAATTTGCTGACATTGGTAATACAGTCAAATTGCAGTACTCTGCGGGTGTATACAGAATAGCAGAATGGG
CAGACATTACGAATGCACACGGTGTGGTGGGCCCAGGTATTGTTAGCGGTTTGAAGCAGGCGGCAGAAGA
AGTAACAAAGGAACCTAGAGGCCTTTTGATGTTAGCAGAATTGTCATGCAAGGGCT
