>Addgene plasmid #14171 | pAG416GAL-ccdB-ECFP | addgene partial sequence | sequence record 20479 | 14171 with GW5
GCATAAAGTGTAAAGCCTAGGGGTGCCTAATGCGGCCGCCATAGTGACTGGATATGTTGTGTTTTACAGT
ATTATGTAGTCTGTTTTTTATGCAAAATCTAATTTAATATATTGATATTTATATCATTTTACGTTTCTCG
TTCAGCTTTTTTGTACAAACTTGTGATGGGGGATCCACTAGTTCTAGAATCCGGGGTTTTTTCTCCTTGA
CGTTAAAGTATAGAGGTATATTAACAATTTTTTGTTGATACTTTTATTACATTTGAATAAGAAGTAATAC
AAACCGAAAATGTTGAAAGTATTAGTTAAAGTGGTTATGCAGTTTTTGCATTTATATATCTGTTAATAGA
TCAAAAATCATCGCTTCGCTGATTAATTACCCCAGAAATAAGGCTAAAAAACTAATCGCATTATCATCCT
ATGGTTGTTAATTTGATTCGTTCATTTGAAGGTTTGTGGGGCCAGGTTACTGCCAATTTTTCCTCTTCAT
AACCATAAAAGCTAGTATTGTAGAATCTTTATTGTTCGGAGCAGTGCGGCGCGAGGCACATCTGCGTTTC
AGGAACGCGACCGGTGAAGACGAGGACGCACGGAGGAGAGTCTTCCTTCGGAGGGCTGTCACCCGCTCGG
CGGCTTCTAATCCGTACTAGAGCTCCAGCTTTTGTTCCC
