>Addgene plasmid #14171 | pAG416GAL-ccdB-ECFP | addgene partial sequence | sequence record 20480 | 14171 with GW3
AGTGGCTGATCTCAGCCACCGCGAAAATGACATCAAAAACGCCATTAACCTGATGTTCTGGGGAATATAA
ATGTCAGGCTCCCTTATACACAGCCAGTCTGCAGGTCGACCATAGTGACTGGATATGTTGTGTTTTACAG
TATTATGTAGTCTGTTTTTTATGCAAAATCTAATTTAATATATTGATATTTATATCATTTTACGTTTCTC
GTTCAGCTTTCTTGTACAAAGTGGTGATGGGCTGCAGGAATTCGATATCAAGCTTAATGGTGAGCAAGGG
CGAGGAGCTGTTCACCGGGGTGGTGCCCATCCTGGTCGAGCTGGACGGCGACGTAAACGGCCACAAGTTC
AGCGTGTCCGGCGAGGGCGAGGGCGATGCCACCTACGGCAAGCTGACCCTGAAGTTCATCTGCACCACCG
GCAAGCTGCCCGTGCCCTGGCCCACCCTCGTGACCACCCTGACCTGGGGCGTGCAGTGCTTCAGCCGCTA
CCCCGACCACATGAAGCAGCACGACTTCTTCAAGTCCGCCATGCCCGAAGGCTACGTCCAAGAGCGCACC
ATCTTCTTCAAGGACGACGGCAACTACAAGACCCGCGCCGAGGTGAA
