>Addgene plasmid #14171 | pAG416GAL-ccdB-ECFP | addgene partial sequence | sequence record 127683 | pGEX3 5'-CCGGGAGCTGCATGTGTCAGAGG-3'
CTACACAGACAAGATGAAACAATTCGGCATTAATACCTGAGAGCAGGAAGAGCAAGATAAAAGGTAGTAT
TTGTTGGCGATCCCCCTAGAGTCTTTTACATCTTCGGAAAACAAAAACTATTTTTTCTTTAATTTCTTTT
TTTACTTTCTATTTTTAATTTATATATTTATATTAAAAAATTTAAATTATAATTATTTTTATAGCACGTG
ATGAAAAGGACCCAGGTGGCACTTTTCGGGGAAATGTGCGCGGAACCCCTATTTGTTTATTTTTCTAAAT
ACATTCAAATATGTATCCGCTCATGAGACAATAACCCTGATAAATGCTTCAATAATATTGAAAAAGGAAG
AGTATGAGTATTCAACATTTCCGTGTCGCCCTTATTCCCTTTTTTGCGGCATTTTGCCTTCCTGTTTTTG
CTCACCCAGAAACGCTGGTGAAAGTAAAAGATGCTGA
